Addgene plasmid #218005: pMBS-850
Purpose: Receptor binding domain of SARS-CoV-2
Depositing lab: Michael Schroda. Depositing organization: Rheinland-Pfälzische Technische Universität Kaiserslautern. Publication: A Modular Cloning Toolkit for the production of recombinant proteins in Leishmania tarentolae. Hieronimus K, Donauer T, Klein J, Hinkel B, Spanle JV, Probst A, Niemeyer J, Kibrom S, Kiefer AM, Schneider L, Husemann B, Bischoff E, Mohring S, Bayer N, Klein D, Engels A, Ziehmer BG, Stiebeta J, Moroka P, Schroda M, Deponte M. Microb Cell. 2024 Apr 30;11:128-142. doi: 10.15698/mic2024.04.821. eCollection 2024. PubMed 38799406.
Backbone
  Vector backbone: pICH41258
  Backbone manufacturer: Sylvestre Marillonnet (Addgene plasmid #47987)
  Backbone size w/o insert (bp): 2845
  Total vector size (bp): 2922
  Vector type: Synthetic Biology
Growth in bacteria
  Bacterial resistance: Spectinomycin, 50 μg/mL
  Growth temperature: 37°C
  Growth strain: DH5alpha
  Copy number: High Copy
Gene/Insert
  Gene/Insert name: RBD (alt name: Receptor binding domain)
  Species: SARS-CoV-2
  Insert size (bp): 679
  Entrez Gene: S (a.k.a. GU280_gp02, spike glycoprotein)
  Cloning method: Golden Gate
  Sequencing primers: 5′ CAATACGCAAACCGCCTCTCC; 3′ AATAGGCGTATCACGAGGC
Terms and licenses: Academic/Nonprofit Terms; Industry Terms: Not Available to Industry
Depositor comments: Level 0 MoClo Part Position B3, insert can be released via BsaI digest
How to cite: pMBS-850 was a gift from Michael Schroda (Addgene plasmid # 218005 ; http://n2t.net/addgene:218005 ; RRID:Addgene_218005)
