[The description below was written by a language model from this plasmid's Addgene catalogue record and pLannotate feature annotations shown in this document.]
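Description:
pMBS-850 is a Level 0 part plasmid for Modular Cloning (MoClo), built in the pICH41258 acceptor backbone and belonging to a toolkit designed for recombinant protein production in the protozoan host Leishmania tarentolae. It is a small synthetic-biology storage vector of about 2.9 kb, not an expression construct. It is maintained in E. coli from a high-copy ColE1/pUC-type origin and selected with spectinomycin through the aadA aminoglycoside adenylyltransferase gene, which the annotation places downstream of a bla (AmpR) promoter. The short annotated fragments of RSF ori, lacI, an integrase and a gentamicin acetyltransferase are most plausibly backbone remnants or partial sequence matches, and they are not expected to be functional elements.

The payload is a roughly 680 bp fragment of the SARS-CoV-2 spike glycoprotein (S) gene encoding the receptor binding domain (RBD), the part of spike that engages the host receptor. According to the depositor, it occupies MoClo position B3 and can be released by BsaI digestion. BsaI is a type IIS enzyme that cuts outside its recognition site, so it leaves defined overhangs that fix the part's place and orientation in a one-pot Golden Gate assembly.

No promoter, terminator, tag or Leishmania-specific regulatory or selection element is annotated around the insert. These would come from other Level 0 parts when a full transcription unit is assembled at higher levels. The record does not state whether the coding sequence has been codon-optimised. The plasmid's evident use is as a reusable coding module for building RBD expression constructs, for example to produce the viral antigen as a recombinant protein in L. tarentolae.
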