Features (pLannotate 1.2.2; 8 found; start..end, strand, type, name):
     33..166     +  rep_origin     RSF ori (fragment): Plasmids containing the RSF 1030 origin of replication can be propagated in E. coli cells that contain additional plasmids with compatible origins.
    168..217     +  CDS            lacI (fragment): lac repressor; lacI; The lac repressor binds to the lac operator to inhibit transcription in E. coli. This inhibition can be relieved by adding lactose or isopropyl-β-D-thiogalactopyranoside (IPTG).
    228..905     +  CDS            S (fragment): SPIKE_SARS2 - Experimental evidence at protein level: Swiss-Prot protein existence level 1. [Spike glycoprotein]: May down-regulate host tetherin (BST2) by lysosomal degradation, thereby counteracting its antiviral activity. From Severe acute respiratory syndrome coronavirus 2 (2019-nCoV) (SARS-CoV-2).
   1033..1137    +  promoter       AmpR promoter: bla
   1128..1208    -  CDS            int (fragment): INT2_ECOLX - Protein inferred from homology: Swiss-Prot protein existence level 3. Putative integrase believed to be involved in the insertion of antibiotic resistance genes into plasmids and transposons. From Escherichia coli.
   1296..1352    +  CDS            GmR (fragment): gentamycin acetyltransferase; aacC1; confers resistance to gentamycin
   1359..2147    +  CDS            aadA: S3AD_ECOLX - Experimental evidence at protein level: Swiss-Prot protein existence level 1. Mediates bacterial resistance to the antibiotics streptomycin and spectinomycin. From Escherichia coli.
   2321..2909    +  rep_origin     ori: high-copy-number ColE1/pMB1/pBR322/pUC origin of replication
>Addgene plasmid #218005 | pMBS-850 | addgene full sequence | sequence record 434505 | Addgene NGS Result
GCCTTTTTACGGTTCCTGGCCTTTTGCTGGCCTTTTGCTCACATGTTCTTTCCTGCGTTATCCCCTGATT
CTGTGGATAACCGTATTACCGCCTTTGAGTGAGCTGATACCGCTCGCCGCAGCCGAACGACCGAGCGCAG
CGAGTCAGTGAGCGAGGAAGCGGAAGAGCGCCCAATACGCAAACCGCCTCTCCCCGCGCGTTGGCCGATT
CATTAATCACTCTGTGGTCTCAAATGCGCGTGCAGCCGACGGAGAGCATCGTGCGCTTCCCGAACATCAC
GAACCTGTGCCCGTTCGGCGAGGTGTTCAACGCGACGCGCTTCGCGAGCGTGTACGCGTGGAACCGCAAG
CGCATCAGCAACTGCGTGGCGGACTACAGCGTGCTGTACAACAGCGCGAGCTTCAGCACGTTCAAGTGCT
ACGGCGTGAGCCCGACGAAGCTGAACGACCTGTGCTTCACGAACGTGTACGCGGACAGCTTCGTGATCCG
CGGCGACGAGGTGCGCCAGATCGCGCCGGGCCAGACGGGCAAGATCGCGGACTACAACTACAAGCTGCCG
GACGACTTCACGGGCTGCGTGATCGCGTGGAACAGCAACAACCTGGACAGCAAGGTGGGCGGCAACTACA
ACTACCTGTACCGCCTGTTCCGCAAGAGCAACCTGAAGCCGTTCGAGCGCGACATCAGCACGGAGATCTA
CCAGGCGGGCAGCACGCCGTGCAACGGCGTGGAGGGCTTCAACTGCTACTTCCCGCTGCAGAGCTACGGC
TTCCAGCCGACGAACGGCGTGGGCTACCAGCCGTACCGCGTGGTGGTGCTGAGCTTCGAGCTGCTGCACG
CGCCGGCGACGGTGTGCGGCCCGAAGAAGAGCACGAACCTGGTGAAGAACAAGTGCGTGAACTTCGCAGG
TTGAGACCACGAAGTGGCTCTTCAGTGGACGAAAGGGCCTCGTGATACGCCTATTTTTATAGGTTAATGT
CATGATAATAATGGTTTCTTAGACGTCAGGTGGCACTTTTCGGGGAAATGTGCGCGGAACCCCTATTTGT
TTATTTTTCTAAATACATTCAAATATGTATCCGCTCATGAGACAATAACCCTGATAAATGCTTCAATAAT
ATTGAAAAAGGAAGAGTATGCGCTCACGCAACTGGTCCAGAACCTTGACCGAACGCAGCGGTGGTAACGG
CGCAGTGGCGGTTTTCATGGCTTGTTATGACTGTTTTTTTTTGGGGTACAGTCTATGCCTCGGGCATCCA
AGCAGCAAGCGCGTTACGCCGTGGGTCGATGTTTGATGTTATGGAGCAGCAACGATGTTACGCAGCAGGG
CAGTCGCCCTAAAACAAAGTTAAACATCATGAGGGAAGCGGTGATCGCCGAAGTATCGACTCAACTATCA
GAGGTAGTTGGCGTCATCGAGCGCCATCTCGAACCGACGTTGCTGGCCGTACATTTGTACGGCTCCGCAG
TGGATGGCGGCCTGAAGCCACACAGCGATATTGATTTGCTGGTTACGGTGACCGTAAGGCTTGATGAAAC
AACGCGGCGAGCTTTGATCAACGACCTTTTGGAAACTTCGGCTTCCCCTGGAGAGAGCGAGATTCTCCGC
GCTGTAGAAGTCACCATTGTTGTGCACGACGACATCATTCCGTGGCGTTATCCAGCTAAGCGCGAACTGC
AATTTGGAGAATGGCAGCGCAATGACATTCTTGCAGGTATCTTCGAGCCAGCCACGATCGACATTGATCT
GGCTATCTTGCTGACAAAAGCAAGAGAACATAGCGTTGCCTTGGTAGGTCCAGCGGCGGAGGAACTCTTT
GATCCGGTTCCTGAACAGGATCTATTTGAGGCGCTAAATGAAACCTTAACGCTATGGAACTCGCCGCCCG
ACTGGGCTGGCGATGAGCGAAATGTAGTGCTTACGTTGTCCCGCATTTGGTACAGCGCAGTAACCGGCAA
AATCGCGCCGAAGGATGTCGCTGCCGACTGGGCAATGGAGCGCCTGCCGGCCCAGTATCAGCCCGTCATA
CTTGAAGCTAGACAGGCTTATCTTGGACAAGAAGAAGATCGCTTGGCCTCGCGCGCAGATCAGTTGGAAG
AATTTGTCCATTACGTAAAAGGCGAGATCACCAAGGTAGTCGGCAAATAACTGTCAGACCAAGTTTACTC
ATATATACTTTAGATTGATTTAAAACTTCATTTTTAATTTAAAAGGATCTAGGTGAAGATCCTTTTTGAT
AATCTCATGACCAAAATCCCTTAACGTGAGTTTTCGTTCCACTGAGCGTCAGACCCCGTAGAAAAGATCA
AAGGATCTTCTTGAGATCCTTTTTTTCTGCGCGTAATCTGCTGCTTGCAAACAAAAAAACCACCGCTACC
AGCGGTGGTTTGTTTGCCGGATCAAGAGCTACCAACTCTTTTTCCGAAGGTAACTGGCTTCAGCAGAGCG
CAGATACCAAATACTGTTCTTCTAGTGTAGCCGTAGTTAGGCCACCACTTCAAGAACTCTGTAGCACCGC
CTACATACCTCGCTCTGCTAATCCTGTTACCAGTGGCTGCTGCCAGTGGCGATAAGTCGTGTCTTACCGG
GTTGGACTCAAGACGATAGTTACCGGATAAGGCGCAGCGGTCGGGCTGAACGGGGGGTTCGTGCACACAG
CCCAGCTTGGAGCGAACGACCTACACCGAACTGAGATACCTACAGCGTGAGCTATGAGAAAGCGCCACGC
TTCCCGAAGGGAGAAAGGCGGACAGGTATCCGGTAAGCGGCAGGGTCGGAACAGGAGAGCGCACGAGGGA
GCTTCCAGGGGGAAACGCCTGGTATCTTTATAGTCCTGTCGGGTTTCGCCACCTCTGACTTGAGCGTCGA
TTTTTGTGATGCTCGTCAGGGGGGCGGAGCCTATGGAAAAACGCCAGCAACGCG
